Addgene plasmid #235922: pME_Cp_0_5_032_rps2_3'UTR_Cr
Purpose: rps2 3'UTR Chlamydomonas reinhardtii
Depositing lab: Tobias Erb. Depositing organization: Max Planck Institute for Terrestrial Microbiology. Publication: A modular high-throughput approach for advancing synthetic biology in the chloroplast of Chlamydomonas. Inckemann RM, Chotel T, Burgis M, Brinkmann CK, Andreas L, Baumann J, Sharma P, Klose M, Barrett J, Ries F, Paczia N, Glatter T, Mackinder LCM, Willmund F, Erb TJ. Nat Plants. 2025 Nov;11(11):2332-2349. doi: 10.1038/s41477-025-02126-2. Epub 2025 Nov 3. PubMed 41184475.
Backbone
  Vector backbone: pME_Cp_UAV_GFP
  Backbone size w/o insert (bp): 2101
  Vector type: Synthetic Biology
Growth in bacteria
  Bacterial resistance: Chloramphenicol, 25 μg/mL
  Growth temperature: 37°C
  Growth strain: DH5alpha
  Copy number: High Copy
Gene/Insert
  Gene/Insert name: rps2 3'UTR
  Species: Chlamydomonas reinhardtii
  Insert size (bp): 269
  Cloning method: Restriction Enzyme; 5′ cloning site BsaI (destroyed during cloning); 3′ cloning site BsaI (destroyed during cloning)
  Sequencing primers: 5′ CGTATCACGAGGCAGAATTTC; 3′ CCTGCATAACGCGAAGTAATC
Terms and licenses: Academic/Nonprofit Terms; Industry Terms: Not Available to Industry
Depositor comments: Please visit https://doi.org/10.1101/2024.05.08.593163 for bioRxiv preprint.
How to cite: pME_Cp_0_5_032_rps2_3'UTR_Cr was a gift from Tobias Erb (Addgene plasmid # 235922 ; http://n2t.net/addgene:235922 ; RRID:Addgene_235922)
