[The description below was written by a language model from this plasmid's Addgene catalogue record and pLannotate feature annotations shown in this document.]
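Description:
pME_Cp_0_5_032_rps2_3'UTR_Cr is a small (2,370 nt) synthetic-biology part plasmid that stores the 3' untranslated region of the Chlamydomonas reinhardtii rps2 gene as a reusable building block. It belongs to a modular cloning collection developed for engineering the Chlamydomonas chloroplast. The 269 bp insert was placed into the pME_Cp_UAV_GFP backbone (2,101 bp) using BsaI sites that were destroyed in the process, which is typical of Type IIS (Golden Gate-style) assembly. The backbone name suggests a universal acceptor vector with a GFP dropout, but the record does not spell this out. It also does not explain the part-position numbering in the plasmid name.

The annotated features cover only the bacterial housekeeping elements. The plasmid is maintained in E. coli at high copy through a ColE1/pUC-type origin. A short fragment resembling the RSF origin is also detected, probably an incidental partial match rather than a second functional origin. Selection is by chloramphenicol, provided by the cat gene under its native promoter and followed by the lambda t0 terminator. The unannotated region between a BioBrick prefix and suffix is about the right size to hold the rps2 3'UTR. It is flanked by a his operon terminator and another putative bacterial terminator, which would insulate the part from read-through transcription.

The plasmid has no promoter, coding sequence or chloroplast selection marker of its own, so it is not an expression construct. It serves as a source of a 3'UTR element to be combined with promoters, 5'UTRs and coding sequences in higher-level chloroplast transgene assemblies, where such elements generally influence transcript processing and stability.
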