Features (pLannotate 1.2.2; 9 found; start..end, strand, type, name):
      1..126     +  rep_origin     RSF ori (fragment): Plasmids containing the RSF 1030 origin of replication can be propagated in E. coli cells that contain additional plasmids with compatible origins.
    145..202     -  terminator     his operon terminator: This putative transcriptin terminator from the E. coli his operon has a 2-bp deletion introduced during synthesis. Its efficiency has not been determined.
    203..222     -  misc_feature   BioBrick suffix: universal suffix for all parts
    524..545     -  misc_feature   BioBrick prefix: BioBrick prefix for parts that do not start with "ATG"
    548..591     +  terminator     bacterial terminator: putative bacterial transcription terminator
    677..774     +  promoter       cat promoter: promoter of the E. coli cat gene encoding chloramphenicol acetyltransferase
    775..1431    +  CDS            cat: CAT_ECOLX - Experimental evidence at protein level: Swiss-Prot protein existence level 1. This enzyme is an effector of chloramphenicol resistance in bacteria. From Escherichia coli. This protein is used as a marker in many commonly used cloning vectors, such as pACYC184.
   1455..1549    +  terminator     lambda t0 terminator: transcription terminator from phage lambda
   1732..2320    +  rep_origin     ori: high-copy-number ColE1/pMB1/pBR322/pUC origin of replication
>Addgene plasmid #235922 | pME_Cp_0_5_032_rps2_3'UTR_Cr | addgene full sequence | sequence record 471498 | Addgene NGS Result
TGCTCACATGTTCTTTCCTGCGTTATCCCCTGATTCTGTGGATAACCGTATTACCGCCTTTGAGTGAGCT
GATACCGCTCGCCGCAGCCGAACGACCGAGCGCAGCGAGTCAGTGAGCGAGGAAGCCTGCATAACGCGAA
GTAATCTTTTCGGTTTTAAAGAAAAAGGGCAGGGTGGTGACACCTTGCCCTTTTTTGCCGGACTGCAGCG
GCCGCTACTAGTCGCGATGAGTGGTCTCAAGCGGGAATAGTTTGCATATTAAGTATATAAATACTAATCA
AAAAGTAGATATACCCAACGAGGATATTAAAAAGAATATCCTCGTTGGGTATATCTACTTGAATGGCAGA
GGCTGAACCAACTGCCTCCTTCGGAGTATTAAAATAGGATGTTAATACTGCGGAGCAGGCAGTGGCGGTA
CCACTGCCACTAATATTTATATTCCCGTAAGGGGACGTCCTAGAATGACAACTAAAAAAAAACTAAACCA
TATGGTTAGTATTTAAGCCGAGACCACTCATCGCTCTAGAAGCGGCCGCGAATTCCAGAAATCATCCTTA
GCGAAAGCTAAGGATTTTTTTTATCTGAAATTCTGCCTCGTGATACGCCTATTTTTATAGGTTAATGTCA
TGATAATAATGGTTTCTTAGACGTCAGGTGGCACTCGAGTTGATCGGGCACGTAAGAGGTTCCAACTTTC
ACCATAATGAAATAAGATCACTACCGGGCGTATTTTTTGAGTTATCGAGATTTTCAGGAGCTAAGGAAGC
TAAAATGGAGAAAAAAATCACTGGATATACCACCGTTGATATATCCCAATGGCATCGTAAAGAACATTTT
GAGGCATTTCAGTCAGTTGCTCAATGTACCTATAACCAGACCGTTCAGCTGGATATTACGGCCTTTTTAA
AGACCGTAAAGAAAAATAAGCACAAGTTTTATCCGGCCTTTATTCACATTCTTGCCCGCCTGATGAATGC
TCATCCGGAATTTCGTATGGCAATGAAAGACGGTGAGCTGGTGATATGGGATAGTGTTCACCCTTGTTAC
ACCGTTTTCCATGAGCAAACTGAAACGTTTTCATCACTCTGGAGTGAATACCACGACGATTTCCGGCAGT
TTCTACACATATATTCGCAAGATGTGGCGTGTTACGGTGAAAACCTGGCCTATTTCCCTAAAGGGTTTAT
TGAGAATATGTTTTTCGTATCAGCCAATCCCTGGGTGAGTTTCACCAGTTTTGATTTAAACGTGGCCAAT
ATGGACAACTTCTTCGCCCCCGTTTTCACCATGGGCAAATATTATACGCAAGGCGACAAGGTGCTGATGC
CGCTGGCGATTCAGGTTCATCATGCCGTTTGTGATGGCTTCCATGTCGGCAGAATGCTTAATGAATTACA
ACAGTACTGCGACGAGTGGCAGGGCGGGGCGTAATTTGATATCGAGCTCGCTTGGACTCCTGTTGATAGA
TCCAGTAATGACCTCAGAACTCCATCTGGATTTGTTCAGAACGCTCGGTTGCCGCCGGGCGTTTTTTATT
GGTGAGAATCCAAGCCTCGAGCTGTCAGACCAAGTTTACTCATATATACTTTAGATTGATTTAAAACTTC
ATTTTTAATTTAAAAGGATCTAGGTGAAGATCCTTTTTGATAATCTCATGACCAAAATCCCTTAACGTGA
GTTTTCGTTCCACTGAGCGTCAGACCCCGTAGAAAAGATCAAAGGATCTTCTTGAGATCCTTTTTTTCTG
CGCGTAATCTGCTGCTTGCAAACAAAAAAACCACCGCTACCAGCGGTGGTTTGTTTGCCGGATCAAGAGC
TACCAACTCTTTTTCCGAAGGTAACTGGCTTCAGCAGAGCGCAGATACCAAATACTGTTCTTCTAGTGTA
GCCGTAGTTAGGCCACCACTTCAAGAACTCTGTAGCACCGCCTACATACCTCGCTCTGCTAATCCTGTTA
CCAGTGGCTGCTGCCAGTGGCGATAAGTCGTGTCTTACCGGGTTGGACTCAAGACGATAGTTACCGGATA
AGGCGCAGCGGTCGGGCTGAACGGGGGGTTCGTGCACACAGCCCAGCTTGGAGCGAACGACCTACACCGA
ACTGAGATACCTACAGCGTGAGCTATGAGAAAGCGCCACGCTTCCCGAAGGGAGAAAGGCGGACAGGTAT
CCGGTAAGCGGCAGGGTCGGAACAGGAGAGCGCACGAGGGAGCTTCCAGGGGGAAACGCCTGGTATCTTT
ATAGTCCTGTCGGGTTTCGCCACCTCTGACTTGAGCGTCGATTTTTGTGATGCTCGTCAGGGGGGCGGAG
CCTGTGGAAAAACGCCAGCAACGCGGCCTTTTTACGGTTCCTGGCCTTTTGCTGGCCTTT
